Addgene plasmid #217729: HA-MBP-TEVpCS-ADGRF3 CTFdeltaTA-FLAG
Purpose: Mammalian expression of Adhesion G Protein-Coupled Receptor transmembrane domains
Depositing lab: Stephen Blacklow. Depositing organization: Harvard Medical School. Publication: Heterogeneity of tethered agonist signaling in adhesion G protein-coupled receptors. Dates AN, Jones DTD, Smith JS, Skiba MA, Rich MF, Burruss MM, Kruse AC, Blacklow SC. Cell Chem Biol. 2024 Aug 15;31(8):1542-1553.e4. doi: 10.1016/j.chembiol.2024.03.004. Epub 2024 Apr 11. PubMed 38608683.
Backbone
  Vector backbone: pFuse-hIgG1-Fc2
  Backbone manufacturer: Invitrogen
  Vector type: Mammalian Expression
Growth in bacteria
  Bacterial resistance: Bleocin (Zeocin), 50 μg/mL
  Growth temperature: 37°C
  Growth strain: DH5alpha
  Copy number: High Copy
Gene/Insert
  Gene/Insert name: ADGRF3 (alt name: GPR113)
  Species: H. sapiens (human)
  Mutation: Deletion of residues 1-758
  Entrez Gene: ADGRF3 (a.k.a. GPR113, PGR23)
  Tag / fusion protein: HA (N terminal on insert); FLAG (C terminal on insert)
  Cloning method: Gibson Cloning
Terms and licenses: Academic/Nonprofit Terms; Industry Terms: Not Available to Industry
Depositor comments: Please visit https://www.biorxiv.org/content/10.1101/2022.07.14.500097v2 for bioRxiv preprint.
How to cite: HA-MBP-TEVpCS-ADGRF3 CTFdeltaTA-FLAG was a gift from Stephen Blacklow (Addgene plasmid # 217729 ; http://n2t.net/addgene:217729 ; RRID:Addgene_217729)
