[The description below was written by a language model from this plasmid's Addgene catalogue record and pLannotate feature annotations shown in this document.]
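Description:
HA-MBP-TEVpCS-ADGRF3 CTFdeltaTA-FLAG is a 6.3 kb mammalian expression plasmid built on the pFuse-hIgG1-Fc2 backbone. It is maintained in E. coli at high copy through a ColE1/pUC-type origin and selected with Zeocin. The Sh ble resistance gene sits in its own cassette, driven by a CMV enhancer/promoter for mammalian cells and the bacterial EM7 promoter for E. coli, and is terminated by a β-globin polyadenylation signal. A synthetic poly(A) signal and a transcriptional pause site lie upstream of the main expression cassette, an arrangement that normally limits read-through transcription into it.

The payload is expressed from a composite promoter consisting of the EF-1α core promoter joined to a truncated HTLV-1 5' LTR segment. The open reading frame begins with the human IL-2 signal sequence, which directs the protein into the secretory pathway, followed by an HA epitope, E. coli maltose-binding protein (MBP) and, according to the construct name, a TEV protease cleavage site. This is fused to human ADGRF3 (GPR113) lacking residues 1-758. The name indicates a C-terminal fragment without the tethered agonist, essentially the transmembrane domain region, carrying a C-terminal FLAG tag.

The feature table also reports an immunoglobulin heavy-chain constant region fragment downstream of, and slightly overlapping, the ADGRF3 annotation, ahead of the SV40 poly(A) signal. This is presumably residual backbone Fc sequence, but the record does not say whether it is translated. The stated purpose is mammalian expression of adhesion GPCR transmembrane domains, in the context of work on tethered agonist signaling. There, a receptor lacking the agonist would plausibly serve as a comparison construct.
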