Features (pLannotate 1.2.2; 17 found; start..end, strand, type, name):
     31..242     +  promoter       EF-1α core promoter: core promoter for human elongation factor EF-1α
    255..523     +  LTR            5' LTR (truncated): truncated 5' long terminal repeat (LTR) from human T-cell leukemia virus (HTLV) type 1
    573..632     +  sig_peptide    IL-2 signal sequence: human interleukin-2 signal sequence
    633..659     +  CDS            3xHA (fragment): three tandem HA epitope tags
    663..1763    +  CDS            malE (fragment): MALE_ECO57 - Experimental evidence at protein level: Swiss-Prot protein existence level 1. Part of the ABC transporter complex MalEFGK involved in maltose/maltodextrin import. Binds maltose and higher maltodextrins. From Escherichia coli O157:H7.
   1785..2744    +  CDS            ADGRF3 (fragment): AGRF3_HUMAN - Also known as GPR113, PGR23. Experimental evidence at transcript level: Swiss-Prot protein existence level 2. Orphan receptor. From Homo sapiens (Human).
   2688..3464    +  CDS            IGHG2 (fragment): IGHG2_HUMAN - Experimental evidence at protein level: Swiss-Prot protein existence level 1. Constant region of immunoglobulin heavy chains. Immunoglobulins, also known as antibodies, are membrane-bound or secreted glycoproteins produced by B lymphocytes. In the recognition phase of humoral immunity, the membrane-bound immunoglobulins serve as receptors which, upon binding of a specific antigen, trigger the clonal expansion and differentiation of B lymphocytes into immunoglobulins- secreting plasma cells. Secreted immunoglobulins mediate the effector phase of humoral immunity, which results in
   3489..3610    -  polyA_signal   SV40 poly(A) signal: SV40 polyadenylation signal
   3633..3704    -  CDS            large T antigen (fragment): large T antigen from SV40 (simian virus 40)
   3714..4108    -  polyA_signal   β-globin poly(A): human β-globin polyadenylation signal
   4125..4496    -  CDS            ble: BLE_STRHI - Experimental evidence at protein level: Swiss-Prot protein existence level 1. Binding protein with a strong affinity to the bleomycin family of antibiotics. From Streptoalloteichus hindustanus.
   4558..4601    -  promoter       EM7 promoter (fragment): synthetic bacterial promoter&nbsp
   4988..5087    -  promoter       CMV promoter (fragment): human cytomegalovirus (CMV) immediate early promoter
   5089..5392    -  enhancer       CMV enhancer: human cytomegalovirus immediate early enhancer
   5472..6060    -  rep_origin     ori: high-copy-number ColE1/pMB1/pBR322/pUC origin of replication
   6168..6216    +  polyA_signal   poly(A) signal: synthetic polyadenylation signal
   6227..6318    +  misc_feature   pause site: RNA polymerase II transcriptional pause signal from the human α2 globin gene
>Addgene plasmid #217729 | HA-MBP-TEVpCS-ADGRF3 CTFdeltaTA-FLAG | addgene full sequence | sequence record 430001 | Addgene NGS Result
GGATCTGCGATCGCTCCGGTGCCCGTCAGTGGGCAGAGCGCACATCGCCCACAGTCCCCGAGAAGTTGGG
GGGAGGGGTCGGCAATTGAACGGGTGCCTAGAGAAGGTGGCGCGGGGTAAACTGGGAAAGTGATGTCGTG
TACTGGCTCCGCCTTTTTCCCGAGGGTGGGGGAGAACCGTATATAAGTGCAGTAGTCGCCGTGAACGTTC
TTTTTCGCAACGGGTTTGCCGCCAGAACACAGCTGAAGCTTCGAGGGGCTCGCATCTCTCCTTCACGCGC
CCGCCGCCCTACCTGAGGCCGCCATCCACGCCGGTTGAGTCGCGTTCTGCCGCCTCCCGCCTGTGGTGCC
TCCTGAACTGCGTCCGCCGTCTAGGTAAGTTTAAAGCTCAGGTCGAGACCGGGCCTTTGTCCGGCGCTCC
CTTGGAGCCTACCTAGACTCAGCCGGCTCTCCACGCTTTGCCTGACCCTGCTTGCTCAACTCTACGTCTT
TGTTTCGTTTTCTGTTCTGCGCCGTTACAGATCCAAGCTGTGACCGGCGCCTACCTGAGATCACCGGCGA
AGGAGGGCCACCATGTACAGGATGCAACTCCTGTCTTGCATTGCACTAAGTCTTGCACTTGTCACGAATT
CGTACCCATACGATGTTCCAGATTACGCTGGATCCAAAATTGAAGAAGGCAAACTGGTGATTTGGATTAA
CGGCGATAAAGGCTATAACGGCCTGGCGGAAGTGGGCAAAAAATTTGAAAAAGATACCGGCATTAAAGTG
ACCGTGGAACATCCGGATAAACTGGAAGAAAAATTTCCGCAGGTGGCGGCGACCGGCGATGGCCCGGATA
TTATTTTTTGGGCGCATGATCGCTTTGGCGGCTATGCGCAGAGCGGCCTGCTGGCGGAAATTACCCCGGA
TAAAGCGTTTCAGGATAAACTGTATCCGTTTACCTGGGATGCGGTGCGCTATAACGGCAAACTGATTGCG
TATCCGATTGCGGTGGAAGCGCTGAGCCTGATTTATAACAAAGATCTGCTGCCGAACCCGCCGAAAACCT
GGGAAGAAATTCCGGCGCTGGATAAAGAACTGAAAGCGAAAGGCAAAAGCGCGCTGATGTTTAACCTGCA
GGAACCGTATTTTACCTGGCCGCTGATTGCGGCGGATGGCGGCTATGCGTTTAAATATGAAAACGGCAAA
TATGATATTAAAGATGTGGGCGTGGATAACGCGGGCGCGAAAGCGGGCCTGACCTTTCTGGTGGATCTGA
TTAAAAACAAACATATGAACGCGGATACCGATTATAGCATTGCGGAAGCGGCGTTTAACAAAGGCGAAAC
CGCGATGACCATTAACGGCCCGTGGGCGTGGAGCAACATTGATACCAGCAAAGTGAACTATGGCGTGACC
GTGCTGCCGACCTTTAAAGGCCAGCCGAGCAAACCGTTTGTGGGCGTGCTGAGCGCGGGCATTAACGCGG
CGAGCCCGAACAAAGAACTGGCGAAAGAATTTCTGGAAAACTATCTGCTGACCGATGAAGGCCTGGAAGC
GGTGAACAAAGATAAACCGCTGGGCGCGGTGGCGCTGAAAAGCTATGAAGAAGAACTGGCGAAAGATCCG
CGCATTGCGGCGACCATGGAAAACGCGCAGAAAGGCGAAATTATGCCGAACATTCCGCAGATGAGCGCGT
TTTGGTATGCGGTGCGCACCGCGGTGATTAACGCGGCGAGCGGCCGCCAGACCGTGGATGAAGCGCTGAA
AGATGCGCAGACCAACGAGAACCTTTACTTCCAAAGCCCCCACACCGTGCCGGAGGAACCCGCGCTTGCG
CTGCTCACTCAGGTTGGACTGGGCGCCAGCATCTTGGCACTTCTGGTCTGCCTGGGAGTTTACTGGCTGG
TGTGGCGGGTTGTCGTGCGCAACAAAATTTCTTATTTCCGCCACGCCGCGCTGTTGAACATGGTGTTTTG
CCTCCTGGCTGCCGACACCTGTTTCCTGGGCGCCCCCTTCCTGAGCCCCGGGCCCCGCTCTCCTCTGTGC
CTGGCCGCTGCCTTTCTGTGCCACTTTCTGTACCTGGCAACATTTTTCTGGATGCTTGCCCAGGCTCTGG
TGCTGGCTCACCAGCTTCTGTTCGTGTTTCACCAGCTCGCAAAACACAGAGTGCTGCCCCTGATGGTGCT
CCTGGGATACCTGTGCCCCCTTGGCTTGGCTGGCGTTACACTGGGCCTGTACCTCCCTCAGGGCCAGTAT
CTGCGCGAGGGCGAGTGCTGGCTGGACGGTAAGGGCGGAGCACTGTACACCTTTGTGGGCCCCGTTCTGG
CGATTATCGGAGTCAACGGGCTGGTCTTGGCCATGGCAATGCTCAAATTGCTGAGGCCTTCTCTTTCCGA
GGGTCCGCCAGCAGAAAAGCGCCAGGCCCTCCTGGGCGTCATCAAGGCCCTCCTTATCCTCACCCCAATC
TTCGGGTTGACCTGGGGCCTGGGTCTTGCGACCCTGCTCGAAGAGGTTAGTACCGTGCCCCACTATATCT
TCACCATCCTGAATACACTGCAGGGCGTCTTTATCCTGCTTTTCGGCTGCCTGATGGACCGGAAAATCCA
GGAAGCGTTGCGTAAGCGCTTTTGCCGCGCCCAGGCACCGAGCTCTACTATCAGTCTCGTGAGTTGTTGC
CTGCAGATCCTGAGCTGTGCAAGCAAATCTATGTCTGAGGGTATCCCATGGCCATCCTCTGAAGATATGG
GTACCGCCCGCAGTGGTTCTGACTACAAAGACGATGACGACAAGTGAAGATCTGACAAAACTCACACATG
CCCACCGTGCCCAGCACCTGAACTCCTGGGGGGACCGTCAGTCTTCCTCTTCCCCCCAAAACCCAAGGAC
ACCCTCATGATCTCCCGGACCCCTGAGGTCACATGCGTGGTGGTGGACGTGAGCCACGAAGACCCTGAGG
TCAAGTTCAACTGGTACGTGGACGGCGTGGAGGTGCATAATGCCAAGACAAAGCCGCGGGAGGAGCAGTA
CAACAGCACGTACCGTGTGGTCAGCGTCCTCACCGTCCTGCACCAGGACTGGCTGAATGGCAAGGAGTAC
AAGTGCAAGGTCTCCAACAAAGCCCTCCCAGCCCCCATCGAGAAAACCATCTCCAAAGCCAAAGGGCAGC
CCCGAGAACCACAGGTGTACACCCTGCCCCCATCCCGGGAGGAGATGACCAAGAACCAGGTCAGCCTGAC
CTGCCTGGTCAAAGGCTTCTATCCCAGCGACATCGCCGTGGAGTGGGAGAGCAATGGGCAGCCGGAGAAC
AACTACAAGACCACGCCTCCCGTGCTGGACTCCGACGGCTCCTTCTTCCTCTACAGCAAGCTCACCGTGG
ACAAGAGCAGGTGGCAGCAGGGGAACGTCTTCTCATGCTCCGTGATGCACGAGGCTCTGCACAACCACTA
CACGCAGAAGAGCCTCTCCCTGTCTCCGGGTAAATGAGTGCTAGCTGGCCAGACATGATAAGATACATTG
ATGAGTTTGGACAAACCACAACTAGAATGCAGTGAAAAAAATGCTTTATTTGTGAAATTTGTGATGCTAT
TGCTTTATTTGTAACCATTATAAGCTGCAATAAACAAGTTAACAACAACAATTGCATTCATTTTATGTTT
CAGGTTCAGGGGGAGGTGTGGGAGGTTTTTTAAAGCAAGTAAAACCTCTACAAATGTGGTATGGAATTAA
TTCTAAAATACAGCATAGCAAAACTTTAACCTCCAAATCAAGCCTCTACTTGAATCCTTTTCTGAGGGAT
GAATAAGGCATAGGCATCAGGGGCTGTTGCCAATGTGCATTAGCTGTTTGCAGCCTCACCTTCTTTCATG
GAGTTTAAGATATAGTGTATTTTCCCAAGGTTTGAACTAGCTCTTCATTTCTTTATGTTTTAAATGCACT
GACCTCCCACATTCCCTTTTTAGTAAAATATTCAGAAATAATTTAAATACATCATTGCAATGAAAATAAA
TGTTTTTTATTAGGCAGAATCCAGATGCTCAAGGCCCTTCATAATATCCCCCAGTTTAGTAGTTGGACTT
AGGGAACAAAGGAACCTTTAATAGAAATTGGACAGCAAGAAAGCGAGCTTCTAGCTTATCCTCAGTCCTG
CTCCTCTGCCACAAAGTGCACGCAGTTGCCGGCCGGGTCGCGCAGGGCGAACTCCCGCCCCCACGGCTGC
TCGCCGATCTCGGTCATGGCCGGCCCGGAGGCGTCCCGGAAGTTCGTGGACACGACCTCCGACCACTCGG
CGTACAGCTCGTCCAGGCCGCGCACCCACACCCAGGCCAGGGTGTTGTCCGGCACCACCTGGTCCTGGAC
CGCGCTGATGAACAGGGTCACGTCGTCCCGGACCACACCGGCGAAGTCGTCCTCCACGAAGTCCCGGGAG
AACCCGAGCCGGTCGGTCCAGAACTCGACCGCTCCGGCGACGTCGCGCGCGGTGAGCACCGGAACGGCAC
TGGTCAACTTGGCCATGATGGCTCCTCCTGTCAGGAGAGGAAAGAGAAGAAGGTTAGTACAATTGCTATA
GTGAGTTGTATTATACTATGCAGATATACTATGCCAATGATTAATTGTCAAACTAGGGCTGCAGGGTTCA
TAGTGCCACTTTTCCTGCACTGCCCCATCTCCTGCCCACCCTTTCCCAGGCATAGACAGTCAGTGACTTA
CCAAACTCACAGGAGGGAGAAGGCAGAAGCTTGAGACAGACCCGCGGGACCGCCGAACTGCGAGGGGACG
TGGCTAGGGCGGCTTCTTTTATGGTGCGCCGGCCCTCGGAGGCAGGGCGCTCGGGGAGGCCTAGCGGCCA
ATCTGCGGTGGCAGGAGGCGGGGCCGAAGGCCGTGCCTGACCAATCCGGAGCACATAGGAGTCTCAGCCC
CCCGCCCCAAAGCAAGGGGAAGTCACGCGCCTGTAGCGCCAGCGTGTTGTGAAATGGGGGCTTGGGGGGG
TTGGGGCCCTGACTAGTCAAAACAAACTCCCATTGACGTCAATGGGGTGGAGACTTGGAAATCCCCGTGA
GTCAAACCGCTATCCACGCCCATTGATGTACTGCCAAAACCGCATCATCATGGTAATAGCGATGACTAAT
ACGTAGATGTACTGCCAAGTAGGAAAGTCCCATAAGGTCATGTACTGGGCATAATGCCAGGCGGGCCATT
TACCGTCATTGACGTCAATAGGGGGCGTACTTGGCATATGATACACTTGATGTACTGCCAAGTGGGCAGT
TTACCGTAAATACTCCACCCATTGACGTCAATGGAAAGTCCCTATTGGCGTTACTATGGGAACATACGTC
ATTATTGACGTCAATGGGCGGGGGTCGTTGGGCGGTCAGCCAGGCGGGCCATTTACCGTAAGTTATGTAA
CGCCTGCAGGTTAATTAAGAACATGTGAGCAAAAGGCCAGCAAAAGGCCAGGAACCGTAAAAAGGCCGCG
TTGCTGGCGTTTTTCCATAGGCTCCGCCCCCCTGACGAGCATCACAAAAATCGACGCTCAAGTCAGAGGT
GGCGAAACCCGACAGGACTATAAAGATACCAGGCGTTTCCCCCTGGAAGCTCCCTCGTGCGCTCTCCTGT
TCCGACCCTGCCGCTTACCGGATACCTGTCCGCCTTTCTCCCTTCGGGAAGCGTGGCGCTTTCTCATAGC
TCACGCTGTAGGTATCTCAGTTCGGTGTAGGTCGTTCGCTCCAAGCTGGGCTGTGTGCACGAACCCCCCG
TTCAGCCCGACCGCTGCGCCTTATCCGGTAACTATCGTCTTGAGTCCAACCCGGTAAGACACGACTTATC
GCCACTGGCAGCAGCCACTGGTAACAGGATTAGCAGAGCGAGGTATGTAGGCGGTGCTACAGAGTTCTTG
AAGTGGTGGCCTAACTACGGCTACACTAGAAGAACAGTATTTGGTATCTGCGCTCTGCTGAAGCCAGTTA
CCTTCGGAAAAAGAGTTGGTAGCTCTTGATCCGGCAAACAAACCACCGCTGGTAGCGGTGGTTTTTTTGT
TTGCAAGCAGCAGATTACGCGCAGAAAAAAAGGATCTCAAGAAGATCCTTTGATCTTTTCTACGGGGTCT
GACGCTCAGTGGAACGAAAACTCACGTTAAGGGATTTTGGTCATGGCTAGTTAATTAACATTTAAATCAG
CGGCCGCAATAAAATATCTTTATTTTCATTACATCTGTGTGTTGGTTTTTTGTGTGAATCGTAACTAACA
TACGCTCTCCATCAAAACAAAACGAAACAAAACAAACTAGCAAAATAGGCTGTCCCCAGTGCAAGTGCAG
GTGCCAGAACATTTCTCTATCGAA
